Addgene plasmid #212335: pTwist-SARS-CoV-2 Spike-deltaC18 L5F (TTC)
Purpose: Encodes SARS-CoV-2 spike L5F for pseudovirus production
Depositing lab: Alejandro Balazs. Depositing organization: Massachusetts General Hospital. Publication: Ongoing evolution of SARS-CoV-2 drives escape from mRNA vaccine-induced humoral immunity. Roederer AL, Cao Y, Denis KS, Sheehan ML, Li CJ, Lam EC, Gregory DJ, Poznansky MC, Iafrate AJ, Canaday DH, Gravenstein S, Garcia-Beltran WF, Balazs AB. medRxiv [Preprint]. 2024 Mar 7:2024.03.05.24303815. doi: 10.1101/2024.03.05.24303815. PubMed 38496628.
Backbone
  Vector backbone: pTwist-CMV-BetaGlobin-WPRE-Neo
  Backbone manufacturer: Twist
  Vector type: Mammalian Expression
Growth in bacteria
  Bacterial resistance: Ampicillin, 100 μg/mL
  Growth temperature: 37°C
  Growth strain: DH5alpha
  Copy number: High Copy
Gene/Insert
  Gene/Insert name: SARS-CoV-2 Spike L5F
  Species: Severe acute respiratory syndrome coronavirus 2
  Mutation: L5F
  Entrez Gene: S (a.k.a. GU280_gp02, spike glycoprotein)
  Promoter: CAG
  Cloning method: Ligation Independent Cloning
Terms and licenses: Academic/Nonprofit Terms; Industry Terms: Not Available to Industry
Depositor comments: Please visit https://www.medrxiv.org/content/10.1101/2024.03.05.24303815v1 for medRxiv preprint.
How to cite: pTwist-SARS-CoV-2 Spike-deltaC18 L5F (TTC) was a gift from Alejandro Balazs (Addgene plasmid # 212335 ; http://n2t.net/addgene:212335 ; RRID:Addgene_212335)
