[The description below was written by a language model from this plasmid's Addgene catalogue record and pLannotate feature annotations shown in this document.]
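Description:
pTwist-SARS-CoV-2 Spike-deltaC18 L5F (TTC) is a 10,462 nt mammalian expression plasmid built on the Twist pTwist-CMV-BetaGlobin-WPRE-Neo backbone. It encodes the SARS-CoV-2 spike glycoprotein carrying the L5F substitution. The name indicates that the spike lacks its C-terminal 18 residues (deltaC18), a truncation commonly used to improve spike incorporation into pseudotyped particles. The "(TTC)" most likely denotes the codon used for the phenylalanine, though the record does not explain it. The plasmid is maintained in E. coli at high copy through a ColE1/pUC-type origin and selected with ampicillin via the AmpR β-lactamase gene.

The spike open reading frame (about 3.8 kb) sits downstream of a CMV enhancer, CMV promoter elements and a truncated human β-globin intron, which promotes splicing-assisted expression. The catalogue lists the promoter as CAG, but the annotated features and the backbone name point to a CMV enhancer/promoter with a β-globin intron, and no chicken β-actin promoter element is annotated. Downstream of the coding sequence, a WPRE enhances transcript stability and expression, and an SV40 polyadenylation signal is annotated nearby, although on the reverse strand. A separate cassette places the neomycin phosphotransferase gene under the SV40 early promoter with a bGH poly(A) signal, allowing G418 selection in mammalian cells. β-globin insulator fragments, T7 and rrnG terminators, and a synthetic poly(A) signal flank the units to limit transcriptional read-through.

The stated purpose is to supply the L5F spike as the envelope protein for pseudovirus production. The associated study examined how SARS-CoV-2 evolution drives escape from mRNA vaccine-induced humoral immunity.
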