Features (pLannotate 1.2.2; 21 found; start..end, strand, type, name):
      1..3765    +  CDS            S: SPIKE_SARS2 - Experimental evidence at protein level: Swiss-Prot protein existence level 1. [Spike glycoprotein]: May down-regulate host tetherin (BST2) by lysosomal degradation, thereby counteracting its antiviral activity. From Severe acute respiratory syndrome coronavirus 2 (2019-nCoV) (SARS-CoV-2).
   3839..4427    +  misc_feature   WPRE: woodchuck hepatitis virus posttranscriptional regulatory element
   4480..4601    -  polyA_signal   SV40 poly(A) signal: SV40 polyadenylation signal
   4624..4693    -  CDS            large T antigen (fragment): large T antigen from SV40 (simian virus 40)
   4716..4762    +  terminator     T7 terminator: transcription terminator for bacteriophage T7 RNA polymerase
   4792..4928    +  terminator     rrnG terminator: transcription terminator from the E. coli ribosomal RNA rrnG operon (Albrechtsen et al., 1991)
   4973..5044    +  misc_feature   3' β-globin insulator: insulator downstream of the human β-globin locus (Farrell et al., 2002)
   5089..5285    +  promoter       SV40 promoter: SV40 early promoter
   5299..6090    +  CDS            neo: KKA2_KLEPN - Also known as kan, nptII. Experimental evidence at protein level: Swiss-Prot protein existence level 1. Resistance to kanamycin, neomycin, paromomycin, ribostamycin, butirosin and gentamicin B. From Klebsiella pneumoniae.
   6104..6328    +  polyA_signal   bGH poly(A) signal: bovine growth hormone polyadenylation signal
   6524..7112    -  rep_origin     ori: high-copy-number ColE1/pMB1/pBR322/pUC origin of replication
   7284..7348    -  CDS            bla(M) (fragment): β-lactamase lacking the signal sequence; bla(M); allows cytosolic expression of β-lactamase
   7858..8718    +  CDS            AmpR: β-lactamase; bla; confers resistance to ampicillin, carbenicillin, and related antibiotics
   8731..8867    +  terminator     rrnG terminator: transcription terminator from the E. coli ribosomal RNA rrnG operon (Albrechtsen et al., 1991)
   9019..9090    +  misc_feature   5' β-globin insulator: insulator upstream of the human β-globin locus (Farrell et al., 2002)
   9095..9141    -  terminator     T7 terminator: transcription terminator for bacteriophage T7 RNA polymerase
   9159..9207    -  polyA_signal   poly(A) signal: synthetic polyadenylation signal
   9288..9591    +  enhancer       CMV enhancer: human cytomegalovirus immediate early enhancer
   9664..9681    -  promoter       CMV promoter (fragment): human cytomegalovirus (CMV) immediate early promoter
   9744..9795    +  promoter       CMVd2 promoter: truncated human cytomegalovirus (CMV) immediate early promoter that yields moderately reduced expression relative to the full-length promoter
   9929..10404   +  intron         β-globin intron: internally truncated intron from human β-globin
>Addgene plasmid #212335 | pTwist-SARS-CoV-2 Spike-deltaC18 L5F (TTC) | addgene full sequence | sequence record 431587 | Addgene NGS Result
ATGTTTGTGTTCTTCGTTCTCCTGCCCCTCGTTTCTTCCCAATGCGTGAACCTCACAACTAGAACGCAGC
TCCCACCCGCTTACACGAACTCTTTTACTCGTGGAGTATACTATCCCGATAAAGTCTTTAGGTCCAGTGT
CCTTCATTCTACTCAAGACCTTTTCCTGCCATTCTTCTCAAATGTCACCTGGTTCCATGCTATCCACGTT
TCTGGCACCAACGGAACTAAACGATTTGATAATCCCGTCTTGCCATTTAACGATGGCGTATACTTTGCCT
CAACGGAGAAGTCCAACATTATCCGGGGATGGATATTTGGCACCACCCTGGACTCCAAGACACAGTCTCT
CCTCATTGTGAACAACGCCACCAATGTCGTCATCAAAGTCTGTGAATTTCAATTTTGTAACGATCCCTTT
CTCGGGGTTTATTATCATAAGAATAACAAGTCTTGGATGGAGTCAGAGTTCCGCGTTTACAGTTCCGCTA
ACAACTGTACTTTTGAGTACGTTTCCCAACCATTTCTCATGGATCTTGAAGGGAAGCAAGGCAACTTCAA
GAATCTCCGCGAATTTGTGTTTAAGAATATAGACGGCTACTTCAAAATTTATAGCAAGCATACCCCGATA
AATCTGGTTCGGGATCTCCCTCAAGGCTTCTCCGCGTTGGAACCCCTCGTGGACTTGCCGATTGGCATCA
ACATCACCCGGTTCCAAACCCTTCTTGCCCTTCATCGAAGCTACCTCACGCCTGGCGACAGTAGTAGTGG
TTGGACAGCGGGCGCAGCAGCCTACTATGTGGGATATTTGCAACCACGCACCTTTCTTCTCAAATATAAC
GAAAACGGAACAATTACCGATGCCGTAGACTGTGCCCTCGATCCCCTGTCCGAAACTAAATGCACACTCA
AGTCCTTCACAGTTGAGAAAGGCATATACCAAACCAGTAACTTCCGCGTCCAACCCACCGAATCCATTGT
TCGATTCCCTAACATCACCAATTTGTGTCCTTTCGGTGAAGTATTTAATGCCACTCGATTTGCATCAGTT
TATGCCTGGAATCGCAAGCGAATATCAAATTGTGTTGCAGATTATAGTGTCCTGTATAATAGCGCATCAT
TCAGCACTTTTAAGTGTTATGGGGTCAGCCCTACGAAATTGAATGACTTGTGTTTTACCAACGTTTACGC
AGATTCTTTCGTCATACGCGGCGACGAAGTCCGACAGATTGCACCGGGGCAAACCGGAAAGATAGCAGAC
TATAATTATAAGTTGCCGGATGACTTCACCGGCTGCGTTATAGCATGGAACTCCAATAATCTCGATTCAA
AAGTCGGCGGCAACTATAATTATCTTTACCGCCTGTTTCGCAAGTCAAATCTGAAGCCCTTTGAACGTGA
CATCTCCACCGAAATTTATCAAGCTGGCAGCACCCCATGTAATGGAGTGGAAGGGTTTAACTGTTATTTT
CCCCTTCAATCATACGGATTTCAACCAACAAATGGGGTGGGCTATCAACCATATCGGGTGGTAGTCTTGA
GCTTTGAGCTGCTCCACGCACCGGCTACAGTTTGCGGACCGAAGAAAAGCACTAACCTGGTGAAGAATAA
ATGTGTGAACTTCAACTTTAATGGGCTCACCGGAACAGGGGTGCTGACAGAATCAAACAAGAAATTTCTC
CCTTTTCAACAATTTGGTAGAGACATTGCCGATACCACAGATGCCGTCCGCGATCCGCAAACACTGGAAA
TCCTCGATATAACACCCTGTAGCTTCGGCGGGGTCAGCGTGATAACTCCCGGAACGAACACATCCAACCA
AGTGGCTGTCCTGTATCAAGATGTCAACTGTACCGAAGTCCCTGTGGCGATACACGCCGACCAACTGACA
CCCACCTGGAGAGTCTACTCAACAGGTTCCAATGTCTTTCAAACTAGAGCGGGTTGTCTCATTGGCGCTG
AGCATGTCAATAATTCATACGAATGTGATATTCCTATTGGGGCAGGAATCTGTGCGTCTTATCAAACTCA
AACGAACTCACCACGGCGCGCTCGCTCAGTAGCCAGCCAGTCCATAATCGCCTATACCATGAGTCTCGGG
GCTGAGAACTCCGTGGCTTATTCAAACAATTCCATCGCAATCCCAACTAACTTTACCATTAGCGTTACCA
CGGAAATCTTGCCCGTCAGCATGACTAAGACGAGCGTAGACTGTACGATGTATATCTGTGGGGATTCCAC
CGAGTGTAGCAACCTCTTGCTTCAATACGGGTCTTTCTGTACTCAACTCAACCGAGCATTGACCGGAATT
GCGGTCGAACAAGACAAGAATACCCAAGAGGTGTTCGCACAAGTAAAGCAAATATACAAAACGCCGCCAA
TCAAAGATTTTGGCGGGTTTAATTTTAGCCAAATACTGCCAGACCCATCTAAGCCTTCAAAACGCAGCTT
TATCGAGGATCTGCTGTTCAACAAAGTTACGTTGGCTGACGCGGGTTTCATTAAGCAGTATGGGGATTGT
TTGGGAGACATTGCGGCCCGCGACCTTATCTGTGCTCAAAAATTCAATGGGTTGACAGTTCTGCCCCCTC
TGCTCACTGATGAGATGATTGCACAGTATACATCAGCATTGTTGGCAGGAACCATTACATCCGGCTGGAC
TTTTGGCGCGGGTGCGGCCCTTCAAATACCTTTCGCTATGCAAATGGCTTACAGATTCAATGGGATTGGT
GTCACGCAAAATGTATTGTATGAAAATCAGAAGCTGATCGCTAATCAATTTAACAGCGCGATTGGCAAGA
TCCAAGATTCACTGTCAAGCACAGCGTCCGCCCTCGGCAAACTCCAAGATGTTGTGAATCAAAACGCCCA
GGCCCTGAATACCCTCGTGAAGCAACTGAGTTCTAACTTCGGCGCAATCTCCAGCGTCCTCAACGACATA
TTGTCCAGACTTGATAAGGTGGAAGCCGAGGTGCAAATTGATCGGCTCATCACAGGCAGGCTCCAGTCAC
TCCAAACTTATGTGACACAACAGTTGATCCGGGCTGCTGAGATACGAGCAAGCGCCAACCTGGCCGCCAC
TAAAATGTCAGAGTGCGTGCTCGGGCAGTCCAAACGGGTTGACTTTTGTGGCAAGGGCTATCACTTGATG
TCCTTCCCCCAATCCGCCCCACATGGAGTGGTCTTTCTCCACGTCACTTATGTCCCTGCTCAAGAGAAGA
ACTTTACGACAGCTCCAGCAATCTGTCACGATGGCAAAGCGCACTTTCCCAGGGAAGGCGTTTTCGTCAG
TAATGGCACGCATTGGTTTGTGACCCAAAGGAATTTCTATGAACCCCAAATCATAACCACTGACAATACA
TTTGTCTCAGGCAACTGTGATGTGGTCATTGGGATCGTGAACAACACGGTATATGATCCCCTGCAACCCG
AGTTGGATAGCTTCAAAGAGGAATTGGATAAATACTTTAAGAATCATACTTCACCCGATGTTGATCTCGG
GGACATATCAGGAATAAATGCAAGTGTCGTCAACATTCAGAAAGAGATTGATCGCCTTAATGAGGTCGCC
AAGAACTTGAATGAATCTTTGATCGACTTGCAAGAACTGGGCAAATACGAACAATATATTAAATGGCCCT
GGTACATTTGGTTGGGCTTTATCGCCGGACTTATAGCTATCGTTATGGTCACAATTATGTTGTGCTGTAT
GACTAGCTGTTGTTCCTGCTTGAAAGGATGTTGCAGTTGCGGATCTTGTTGTAAATAAAGGATCCTCTAG
AAGTTGTCTCCTCCTGCACTGACTGACTGATACAATCGATTTCTGGATCCGCAGGCCTAATCAACCTCTG
GATTACAAAATTTGTGAAAGATTGACTGGTATTCTTAACTATGTTGCTCCTTTTACGCTATGTGGATACG
CTGCTTTAATGCCTTTGTATCATGCTATTGCTTCCCGTATGGCTTTCATTTTCTCCTCCTTGTATAAATC
CTGGTTGCTGTCTCTTTATGAGGAGTTGTGGCCCGTTGTCAGGCAACGTGGCGTGGTGTGCACTGTGTTT
GCTGACGCAACCCCCACTGGTTGGGGCATTGCCACCACCTGTCAGCTCCTTTCCGGGACTTTCGCTTTCC
CCCTCCCTATTGCCACGGCGGAACTCATCGCCGCCTGCCTTGCCCGCTGCTGGACAGGGGCTCGGCTGTT
GGGCACTGACAATTCCGTGGTGTTGTCGGGGAAGCTGACGTCCTTTCCATGGCTGCTCGCCTGTGTTGCC
ACCTGGATTCTGCGCGGGACGTCCTTCTGCTACGTCCCTTCGGCCCTCAATCCAGCGGACCTTCCTTCCC
GCGGCCTGCTGCCGGCTCTGCGGCCTCTTCCGCGTCTTCGCCTTCGCCCTCAGACGAGTCGGATCTCCCT
TTGGGCCGCCTCCCCGCCTGTCTAGCTTGACTGACTGAGATACAGCGTACCTTCAGCTCACAGACATGAT
AAGATACATTGATGAGTTTGGACAAACCACAACTAGAATGCAGTGAAAAAAATGCTTTATTTGTGAAATT
TGTGATGCTATTGCTTTATTTGTAACCATTATAAGCTGCAATAAACAAGTTAACAACAACAATTGCATTC
ATTTTATGTTTCAGGTTCAGGGGGAGGTGTGGGAGGTTTTTTAAAGCAAGTAAAACCTCTACAAATGTGG
TATTGGCCCATCTCTATCGGTATCGTAGCATAACCCCTTGGGGCCTCTAAACGGGTCTTGAGGGGTTTTT
TGTGCCCCTCGGGCCGGATTGCTATCTACCGGCATTGGCGCAGAAAAAAATGCCTGATGCGACGCTGCGC
GTCTTATACTCCCACATATGCCAGATTCAGCAACGGATACGGCTTCCCCAACTTGCCCACTTCCATACGT
GTCCTCCTTACCAGAAATTTATCCTTAAGGTCGTCAGCTATCCTGCAGGCGATCTCTCGATTTCGATCAA
GACATTCCTTTAATGGTCTTTTCTGGACACCACTAGGGGTCAGAAGTAGTTCATCAAACTTTCTTCCCTC
CCTAATCTCATTGGTTACCTTGGGCTATCGAAACTTAATTAAGCGATCTGCATCTCAATTAGTCAGCAAC
CATAGTCCCGCCCCTAACTCCGCCCATCCCGCCCCTAACTCCGCCCAGTTCCGCCCATTCTCCGCCCCAT
CGCTGACTAATTTTTTTTATTTATGCAGAGGCCGAGGCCGCCTCGGCCTCTGAGCTATTCCAGAAGTAGT
GAGGAGGCTTTTTTGGAGGCCTAGGCTTTTGCAAAGGAGGTAGCCAACATGATTGAACAAGATGGATTGC
ACGCAGGTTCTCCCGCCGCTTGGGTGGAGAGGCTATTCGGCTATGACTGGGCACAACAGACAATCGGCTG
CTCTGATGCCGCCGTGTTCCGGCTGTCAGCGCAGGGGCGCCCGGTTCTTTTTGTCAAGACCGACCTGTCC
GGTGCCCTGAATGAACTCCAGGACGAGGCAGCGCGGCTATCGTGGCTGGCCACGACGGGCGTTCCTTGCG
CAGCTGTGCTCGACGTTGTCACTGAAGCGGGAAGGGACTGGCTGCTATTGGGCGAAGTGCCGGGGCAGGA
TCTCCTGTCATCTCACCTTGCTCCTGCCGAGAAAGTATCCATCATGGCTGATGCAATGCGGCGGCTGCAT
ACGCTTGATCCGGCTACCTGCCCATTCGACCACCAAGCGAAACATCGCATCGAGCGAGCACGTACTCGGA
TGGAAGCCGGTCTTGTCGATCAGGATGATCTGGACGAAGAGCATCAGGGGCTCGCGCCAGCCGAACTGTT
CGCCAGGCTCAAGGCGCGGATGCCCGACGGCGAGGATCTCGTCGTGACCCACGGCGATGCCTGCTTGCCG
AATATCATGGTGGAAAATGGCCGCTTTTCTGGATTCATCGACTGTGGCCGGCTGGGTGTGGCGGACCGCT
ATCAGGACATAGCGTTGGCTACCCGTGATATTGCTGAAGAGCTTGGCGGCGAATGGGCTGACCGCTTCCT
CGTGCTTTACGGTATCGCCGCTCCCGATTCGCAGCGCATCGCCTTCTATCGCCTTCTTGACGAGTTCTTC
TAGTATGTAAGCCCTGTGCCTTCTAGTTGCCAGCCATCTGTTGTTTGCCCCTCCCCCGTGCCTTCCTTGA
CCCTGGAAGGTGCCACTCCCACTGTCCTTTCCTAATAAAATGAGGAAATTGCATCGCATTGTCTGAGTAG
GTGTCATTCTATTCTGGGGGGTGGGGTGGGGCAGGACAGCAAGGGGGAGGATTGGGAAGACAATAGCAGG
CATGCTGGGGATGCGGTGGGCTCTATGGTTAATTAACCAGTCAAGTCAGCTACTTGGCGAGATCGACTTG
TCTGGGTTTCGACTACGCTCAGAATTGCGTCAGTCAAGTTCGATCTGGTCCTTGCTATTGCACCCGTTCT
CCGATTACGAGTTTCATTTAAATCATGTGAGCAAAAGGCCAGCAAAAGGCCAGGAACCGTAAAAAGGCCG
CGTTGCTGGCGTTTTTCCATAGGCTCCGCCCCCCTGACGAGCATCACAAAAATCGACGCTCAAGTCAGAG
GTGGCGAAACCCGACAGGACTATAAAGATACCAGGCGTTTCCCCCTGGAAGCTCCCTCGTGCGCTCTCCT
GTTCCGACCCTGCCGCTTACCGGATACCTGTCCGCCTTTCTCCCTTCGGGAAGCGTGGCGCTTTCTCATA
GCTCACGCTGTAGGTATCTCAGTTCGGTGTAGGTCGTTCGCTCCAAGCTGGGCTGTGTGCACGAACCCCC
CGTTCAGCCCGACCGCTGCGCCTTATCCGGTAACTATCGTCTTGAGTCCAACCCGGTAAGACACGACTTA
TCGCCACTGGCAGCAGCCACTGGTAACAGGATTAGCAGAGCGAGGTATGTAGGCGGTGCTACAGAGTTCT
TGAAGTGGTGGCCTAACTACGGCTACACTAGAAGAACAGTATTTGGTATCTGCGCTCTGCTGAAGCCAGT
TACCTTCGGAAAAAGAGTTGGTAGCTCTTGATCCGGCAAACAAACCACCGCTGGTAGCGGTGGTTTTTTT
GTTTGCAAGCAGCAGATTACGCGCAGAAAAAAAGGATCTCAAGAAGATCCTTTGATCTTTTCTACGGGGT
CTGACGCTCAGTGGAACGAAAACTCACGTTAAGGGATTTTGGTCATGAGATTATCAAAAAGGATCTTCAC
CTAGATCCTTTTAAATTAAAAATGAAGTTTTAAATCAATCTAAAGTATATATGAGTAAACTTGGTCTGAC
AGTTACCAATGCTTAATCAGTGAGGCACCTATCTCAGCGATCTGTCTATTTCGTTCATCCATAGTTGCAT
TTAAATTTCCGAACTCTCCAAGGCCCTCGTCGGAAAATCTTCAAACCTTTCGTCCGATCCATCTTGCAGG
CTACCTCTCGAACGAACTATCGCAAGTCTCTTGGCCGGCCTTGCGCCTTGGCTATTGCTTGGCAGCGCCT
ATCGCCAGGTATTACTCCAATCCCGAATATCCGAGATCGGGATCACCCGAGAGAAGTTCAACCTACATCC
TCAATCCCGATCTATCCGAGATCCGAGGAATATCGAAATCGGGGCGCGCCTGGTGTACCGAGAACGATCC
TCTCAGTGCGAGTCTCGACGATCCATATCGTTGCTTGGCAGTCAGCCAGTCGGAATCCAGCTTGGGACCC
AGGAAGTCCAATCGTCAGATATTGTACTCAAGCCTGGTCACGGCAGCGTACCGATCTGTTTAAACCTAGA
TATTGATAGTCTGATCGGTCAACGTATAATCGAGTCCTAGCTTTTGCAAACATCTATCAAGAGACAGGAT
CAGCAGGAGGCTTTCGCATGAGTATTCAACATTTCCGTGTCGCCCTTATTCCCTTTTTTGCGGCATTTTG
CCTTCCTGTTTTTGCTCACCCAGAAACGCTGGTGAAAGTAAAAGATGCTGAAGATCAGTTGGGTGCGCGA
GTGGGTTACATCGAACTGGATCTCAACAGCGGTAAGATCCTTGAGAGTTTTCGCCCCGAAGAACGCTTTC
CAATGATGAGCACTTTTAAAGTTCTGCTATGTGGCGCGGTATTATCCCGTATTGACGCCGGGCAAGAGCA
ACTCGGTCGCCGCATACACTATTCTCAGAATGACTTGGTTGAGTATTCACCAGTCACAGAAAAGCATCTT
ACGGATGGCATGACAGTAAGAGAATTATGCAGTGCTGCCATAACCATGAGTGATAACACTGCGGCCAACT
TACTTCTGACAACGATTGGAGGACCGAAGGAGCTAACCGCTTTTTTGCACAACATGGGGGATCATGTAAC
TCGCCTTGATCGTTGGGAACCGGAGCTGAATGAAGCCATACCAAACGACGAGCGTGACACCACGATGCCT
GTAGCAATGGCAACAACCTTGCGTAAACTATTAACTGGCGAACTACTTACTCTAGCTTCCCGGCAACAGT
TGATAGACTGGATGGAGGCGGATAAAGTTGCAGGACCACTTCTGCGCTCGGCCCTTCCGGCTGGCTGGTT
TATTGCTGATAAATCTGGAGCCGGTGAGCGTGGGTCTCGCGGTATCATTGCAGCACTGGGGCCAGATGGT
AAGCCCTCCCGTATCGTAGTTATCTACACGACGGGGAGTCAGGCAACTATGGATGAACGAAATAGACAGA
TCGCTGAGATAGGTGCCTCACTGATTAAGCATTGGTAACCGATTCTAGGTGCATTGGCGCAGAAAAAAAT
GCCTGATGCGACGCTGCGCGTCTTATACTCCCACATATGCCAGATTCAGCAACGGATACGGCTTCCCCAA
CTTGCCCACTTCCATACGTGTCCTCCTTACCAGAAATTTATCCTTAAGATCCCGAATCGTTTAAACTCGA
CTCTGGCTCTATCGAATCTCCGTCGTTTCGAGCTTACGCGAACAGCCGTGGCGCTCATTTGCTCGTCGGG
CATCGAATCTCGTCAGCTATCGTCAGCTTACCTTTTTGGCAGCGATCGCGGCTCCCGACATCTTGGACCA
TTAGCTCCACAGGTATCTTCTTCCCTCTAGTGGTCATAACAGCAGCTTCAGCTACCTCTCAATTCAAAAA
ACCCCTCAAGACCCGTTTAGAGGCCCCAAGGGGTTATGCTATCAATCGTTGCGTTACACACACAAAAAAC
CAACACACATCCATCTTCGATGGATAGCGATTTTATTATCTAACTGCTGATCGAGTGTAGCCAGATCTAG
TAATCAATTACGGGGTCATTAGTTCATAGCCCATATATGGAGTTCCGCGTTACATAACTTACGGTAAATG
GCCCGCCTGGCTGACCGCCCAACGACCCCCGCCCATTGACGTCAATAATGACGTATGTTCCCATAGTAAC
GCCAATAGGGACTTTCCATTGACGTCAATGGGTGGAGTATTTACGGTAAACTGCCCACTTGGCAGTACAT
CAAGTGTATCATATGCCAAGTACGCCCCCTATTGACGTCAATGACGGTAAATGGCCCGCCTGGCATTATG
CCCAGTACATGACCTTATGGGACTTTCCTACTTGGCAGTACATCTACGTATTAGTCATCGCTATTACCAT
GCTGATGCGGTTTTGGCAGTACATCAATGGGCGTGGATAGCGGTTTGACTCACGGGGATTTCCAAGTCTC
CACCCCATTGACGTCAATGGGAGTTTGTTTTGGCACCAAAATCAACGGGACTTTCCAAAATGTCGTAACA
ACTCCGCCCCATTGACGCAAATGGGCGGTAGGCGTGTACGGTGGGAGGTCTATATAAGCAGAGCTGGTTT
AGTGAACCGTCAGATCGCCTGGAGACGCCATCCACGCTGTTTTGACCTCCATAGAAGACACCGGGACCGA
TCCAGCCTCCCCTCGAAGCTTACATGTGGTACCGAGCTCGGATCCTGAGAACTTCAGGGTGAGTCTATGG
GACCCTTGATGTTTTCTTTCCCCTTCTTTTCTATGGTTAAGTTCATGTCATAGGAAGGGGAGAAGTAACA
GGGTACACATATTGACCAAATCAGGGTAATTTTGCATTTGTAATTTTAAAAAATGCTTTCTTCTTTTAAT
ATACTTTTTTGTTTATCTTATTTCTAATACTTTCCCTAATCTCTTTCTTTCAGGGCAATAATGATACAAT
GTATCATGCCTCTTTGCACCATTCTAAAGAATAACAGTGATAATTTCTGGGTTAAGGCAATAGCAATATT
TCTGCATATAAATATTTCTGCATATAAATTGTAACTGATGTAAGAGGTTTCATATTGCTAATAGCAGCTA
CAATCCAGCTACCATTCTGCTTTTATTTTATGGTTGGGATAAGGCTGGATTATTCTGAGTCCAAGCTAGG
CCCTTTTGCTAATCATGTTCATACCTCTTATCTTCCTCCCACAGCTCCTGGGCAACGTGCTGGTCTGTGT
GCTGGCCCATCACTTTGGCAAAGGCGGCCGCC
